Addgene plasmid #197495: SNAPf-mTurquoise2
Purpose: Expressing fluorescent SNAPf-mTurquoise2 fusion protein in mammalian cells with localization in the whole cell.
Depositing lab: Pablo Rivera-Fuentes. Publication: A general strategy to develop fluorogenic polymethine dyes for bioimaging. Martin A, Rivera-Fuentes P. Nat Chem. 2024 Jan;16(1):28-35. doi: 10.1038/s41557-023-01367-y. Epub 2023 Nov 27. PubMed 38012391.
Backbone
  Vector backbone: pCMV
  Vector type: Mammalian Expression
Growth in bacteria
  Bacterial resistance: Kanamycin, 50 μg/mL
  Growth temperature: 37°C
  Growth strain: DH5alpha
  Copy number: High Copy
Gene/Insert
  Gene/Insert name: SNAPf
  Species: H. sapiens (human)
  Promoter: CMV
  Cloning method: Gibson Cloning
Terms and licenses: Academic/Nonprofit Terms; Industry Terms: Not Available to Industry
Depositor comments: Please note: Plasmid contains a D134G mutation in the NeoR/KanR selectable marker. This mutation is not expected to affect plasmid function. Please visit https://doi.org/10.1101/2023.01.31.526423 for bioRxiv preprint.
How to cite: SNAPf-mTurquoise2 was a gift from Pablo Rivera-Fuentes (Addgene plasmid # 197495 ; http://n2t.net/addgene:197495 ; RRID:Addgene_197495)
