[The description below was written by a language model from this plasmid's Addgene catalogue record and pLannotate feature annotations shown in this document.]
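Description:
SNAPf-mTurquoise2 is a 5.2 kb mammalian expression plasmid built on a pCMV backbone. It is propagated in E. coli from a high-copy ColE1/pUC-type origin under kanamycin selection, and also carries an f1 phage origin. Selection relies on a single NeoR/KanR (Tn5 aminoglycoside phosphotransferase) gene placed behind tandem bacterial (AmpR/bla) and SV40 early promoters and followed by an HSV TK polyadenylation signal. This arrangement gives kanamycin resistance in bacteria and could support G418 selection in mammalian cells. The depositor notes a D134G substitution in this marker that is not expected to affect function. Short annotated fragments (a ble fragment, a bGH poly(A) fragment and an SV40 large T antigen fragment next to the SV40 poly(A)) look like backbone remnants or partial annotation matches rather than functional units.

The payload is a single open reading frame driven by the human cytomegalovirus immediate-early enhancer and promoter and terminated by the SV40 poly(A) signal. It encodes SNAPf, the fast-reacting variant of the SNAP-tag derived from human O6-alkylguanine-DNA alkyltransferase, which covalently couples to benzylguanine-functionalised ligands. SNAPf sits upstream of mTurquoise2, a bright monomeric cyan fluorescent protein, and the two are separated by a short linker region. The fusion was assembled by Gibson cloning. No targeting sequence is annotated on the fusion, which fits the stated whole-cell localisation.

The construct is intended for expression in mammalian cells, where the cyan signal marks expressing cells and reports the distribution of the SNAP-tag, serving as a reference for labelling with SNAP-reactive dyes. The associated work concerns fluorogenic polymethine dyes for bioimaging.
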