Features (pLannotate 1.2.2; 15 found; start..end, strand, type, name):
     61..364     +  enhancer       CMV enhancer: human cytomegalovirus immediate early enhancer
    365..568     +  promoter       CMV promoter: human cytomegalovirus (CMV) immediate early promoter
    591..609     +  misc_feature   MCS (fragment): multiple cloning site
    610..1155    +  CDS            SNAP-tag®: human O6-alkylguanine-DNA-alkyltransferase variant that forms covalent bonds with benzylguanine derivatives fast-reacting variant, optimized for mammalian expression
   1192..1908    +  CDS            mTurquoise2: enhanced monomeric variant of CFP (Goedhart et al., 2012) mammalian codon-optimized
   1925..2008    +  CDS            large T antigen (fragment): large T antigen from SV40 (simian virus 40)
   2031..2152    +  polyA_signal   SV40 poly(A) signal: SV40 polyadenylation signal
   2186..2614    -  rep_origin     f1 ori (sequence partly withheld): f1 bacteriophage origin of replication; arrow indicates direction of (+) strand synthesis
   2641..2745    +  promoter       AmpR promoter: bla
   2747..3104    +  promoter       SV40 promoter: SV40 enhancer and early promoter
   3139..3933    +  CDS            NeoR/KanR: aminoglycoside phosphotransferase from Tn5; aph(3')-II (or nptII); confers resistance to neomycin, kanamycin, and G418 (Geneticin®)
   3954..4106    +  CDS            ble (fragment): BLE_KLEPN - Experimental evidence at protein level: Swiss-Prot protein existence level 1. Binding protein with a strong affinity to the bleomycin family of antibiotics. Binds to CL990; an antimitotic-antibiotic compound. From Klebsiella pneumoniae.
   4165..4212    +  polyA_signal   HSV TK poly(A) signal: herpes simplex virus thymidine kinase polyadenylation signal (Cole and Stacy, 1985)
   4303..4319    -  polyA_signal   bGH poly(A) signal (fragment): bovine growth hormone polyadenylation signal
   4541..5129    +  rep_origin     ori: high-copy-number ColE1/pMB1/pBR322/pUC origin of replication
>Addgene plasmid #197495 | SNAPf-mTurquoise2 | addgene full sequence | sequence record 392532 | Addgene NGS Result
TAGTTATTAATAGTAATCAATTACGGGGTCATTAGTTCATAGCCCATATATGGAGTTCCGCGTTACATAA
CTTACGGTAAATGGCCCGCCTGGCTGACCGCCCAACGACCCCCGCCCATTGACGTCAATAATGACGTATG
TTCCCATAGTAACGCCAATAGGGACTTTCCATTGACGTCAATGGGTGGAGTATTTACGGTAAACTGCCCA
CTTGGCAGTACATCAAGTGTATCATATGCCAAGTACGCCCCCTATTGACGTCAATGACGGTAAATGGCCC
GCCTGGCATTATGCCCAGTACATGACCTTATGGGACTTTCCTACTTGGCAGTACATCTACGTATTAGTCA
TCGCTATTACCATGGTGATGCGGTTTTGGCAGTACATCAATGGGCGTGGATAGCGGTTTGACTCACGGGG
ATTTCCAAGTCTCCACCCCATTGACGTCAATGGGAGTTTGTTTTGGCACCAAAATCAACGGGACTTTCCA
AAATGTCGTAACAACTCCGCCCCATTGACGCAAATGGGCGGTAGGCGTGTACGGTGGGAGGTCTATATAA
GCAGAGCTGGTTTAGTGAACCGTCAGATCCGCTAGCGCTACCGGACTCAATGGACAAAGACTGCGAAATG
AAGCGCACCACCCTGGATAGCCCTCTGGGCAAGCTGGAACTGTCTGGGTGCGAACAGGGCCTGCACCGTA
TCATCTTCCTGGGCAAAGGAACATCTGCCGCCGACGCCGTGGAAGTGCCTGCCCCAGCCGCCGTGCTGGG
CGGACCAGAGCCACTGATGCAGGCCACCGCCTGGCTCAACGCCTACTTTCACCAGCCTGAGGCCATCGAG
GAGTTCCCTGTGCCAGCCCTGCACCACCCAGTGTTCCAGCAGGAGAGCTTTACCCGCCAGGTGCTGTGGA
AACTGCTGAAAGTGGTGAAGTTCGGAGAGGTCATCAGCTACAGCCACCTGGCCGCCCTGGCCGGCAATCC
CGCCGCCACCGCCGCCGTGAAAACCGCCCTGAGCGGAAATCCCGTGCCCATTCTGATCCCCTGCCACCGG
GTGGTGCAGGGCGACCTGGACGTGGGGGGCTACGAGGGCGGGCTCGCCGTGAAAGAGTGGCTGCTGGCCC
ACGAGGGCCACAGACTGGGCAAGCCTGGGCTGGGTCCTGCAGGCGGATCCGCGTTTAAACTCGAGGTTAA
TGTGAGCAAGGGCGAGGAGCTGTTCACCGGGGTGGTGCCCATCCTGGTCGAGCTGGACGGCGACGTAAAC
GGCCACAAGTTCAGCGTGTCCGGCGAGGGCGAGGGCGATGCCACCTACGGCAAGCTGACCCTGAAGTTCA
TCTGCACCACCGGCAAGCTGCCCGTGCCCTGGCCCACCCTCGTGACCACCCTGTCCTGGGGCGTGCAGTG
CTTCGCCCGCTACCCCGACCACATGAAGCAGCACGACTTCTTCAAGTCCGCCATGCCCGAAGGCTACGTC
CAGGAGCGCACCATCTTCTTCAAGGACGACGGCAACTACAAGACCCGCGCCGAGGTGAAGTTCGAGGGCG
ACACCCTGGTGAACCGCATCGAGCTGAAGGGCATCGACTTCAAGGAGGACGGCAACATCCTGGGGCACAA
GCTGGAGTACAACTACTTTAGCGACAACGTCTATATCACCGCCGACAAGCAGAAGAACGGCATCAAGGCC
AACTTCAAGATCCGCCACAACATCGAGGACGGCGGCGTGCAGCTCGCCGACCACTACCAGCAGAACACCC
CCATCGGCGACGGCCCCGTGCTGCTGCCCGACAACCACTACCTGAGCACCCAGTCCAAGCTGAGCAAAGA
CCCCAACGAGAAGCGCGATCACATGGTCCTGCTGGAGTTCGTGACCGCCGCCGGGATCACTCTCGGCATG
GACGAGCTGTACAAGTAAAGCGGCCGCGACTCTAGATCATAATCAGCCATACCACATTTGTAGAGGTTTT
ACTTGCTTTAAAAAACCTCCCACACCTCCCCCTGAACCTGAAACATAAAATGAATGCAATTGTTGTTGTT
AACTTGTTTATTGCAGCTTATAATGGTTACAAATAAAGCAATAGCATCACAAATTTCACAAATAAAGCAT
TTTTTTCACTGCATTCTAGTTGTGGTTTGTCCAAACTCATCAATGTATCTTAAGGCGTAAATTGTAAGCG
TTAATATTTTGTTAAAATTCGCGTTAAATTTTTGTTAAATCAGCTCATTTTTTAACCAATAGGCCGAAAT
CGGCAAAATCCCTTATAAATCAAAAGAATAGACCGAGATAGGGT
[37 nt withheld, positions 2285-2321]
AAAGAACGTGGACTCCAACGTCAAAGG
[49 nt withheld, positions 2349-2397]
T
[91 nt withheld, positions 2399-2489]
G
[124 nt withheld, positions 2491-2614]
CAGGTGGCACTTTTCGGGGAAATGTGCGCGGAACCCCTATTTGTTTATTTTTCTAAATACATTCAAATAT
GTATCCGCTCATGAGACAATAACCCTGATAAATGCTTCAATAATATTGAAAAAGGAAGAGTCCTGAGGCG
GAAAGAACCAGCTGTGGAATGTGTGTCAGTTAGGGTGTGGAAAGTCCCCAGGCTCCCCAGCAGGCAGAAG
TATGCAAAGCATGCATCTCAATTAGTCAGCAACCAGGTGTGGAAAGTCCCCAGGCTCCCCAGCAGGCAGA
AGTATGCAAAGCATGCATCTCAATTAGTCAGCAACCATAGTCCCGCCCCTAACTCCGCCCATCCCGCCCC
TAACTCCGCCCAGTTCCGCCCATTCTCCGCCCCATGGCTGACTAATTTTTTTTATTTATGCAGAGGCCGA
GGCCGCCTCGGCCTCTGAGCTATTCCAGAAGTAGTGAGGAGGCTTTTTTGGAGGCCTAGGCTTTTGCAAA
GATCGATCAAGAGACAGGATGAGGATCGTTTCGCATGATTGAACAAGATGGATTGCACGCAGGTTCTCCG
GCCGCTTGGGTGGAGAGGCTATTCGGCTATGACTGGGCACAACAGACAATCGGCTGCTCTGATGCCGCCG
TGTTCCGGCTGTCAGCGCAGGGGCGCCCGGTTCTTTTTGTCAAGACCGACCTGTCCGGTGCCCTGAATGA
ACTGCAAGACGAGGCAGCGCGGCTATCGTGGCTGGCCACGACGGGCGTTCCTTGCGCAGCTGTGCTCGAC
GTTGTCACTGAAGCGGGAAGGGACTGGCTGCTATTGGGCGAAGTGCCGGGGCAGGATCTCCTGTCATCTC
ACCTTGCTCCTGCCGAGAAAGTATCCATCATGGCTGATGCAATGCGGCGGCTGCATACGCTTGATCCGGC
TACCTGCCCATTCGGCCACCAAGCGAAACATCGCATCGAGCGAGCACGTACTCGGATGGAAGCCGGTCTT
GTCGATCAGGATGATCTGGACGAAGAGCATCAGGGGCTCGCGCCAGCCGAACTGTTCGCCAGGCTCAAGG
CGAGCATGCCCGACGGCGAGGATCTCGTCGTGACCCATGGCGATGCCTGCTTGCCGAATATCATGGTGGA
AAATGGCCGCTTTTCTGGATTCATCGACTGTGGCCGGCTGGGTGTGGCGGACCGCTATCAGGACATAGCG
TTGGCTACCCGTGATATTGCTGAAGAGCTTGGCGGCGAATGGGCTGACCGCTTCCTCGTGCTTTACGGTA
TCGCCGCTCCCGATTCGCAGCGCATCGCCTTCTATCGCCTTCTTGACGAGTTCTTCTGAGCGGGACTCTG
GGGTTCGAAATGACCGACCAAGCGACGCCCAACCTGCCATCACGAGATTTCGATTCCACCGCCGCCTTCT
ATGAAAGGTTGGGCTTCGGAATCGTTTTCCGGGACGCCGGCTGGATGATCCTCCAGCGCGGGGATCTCAT
GCTGGAGTTCTTCGCCCACCCTAGGGGGAGGCTAACTGAAACACGGAAGGAGACAATACCGGAAGGAACC
CGCGCTATGACGGCAATAAAAAGACAGAATAAAACGCACGGTGTTGGGTCGTTTGTTCATAAACGCGGGG
TTCGGTCCCAGGGCTGGCACTCTGTCGATACCCCACCGAGACCCCATTGGGGCCAATACGCCCGCGTTTC
TTCCTTTTCCCCACCCCACCCCCCAAGTTCGGGTGAAGGCCCAGGGCTCGCAGCCAACGTCGGGGCGGCA
GGCCCTGCCATAGCCTCAGGTTACTCATATATACTTTAGATTGATTTAAAACTTCATTTTTAATTTAAAA
GGATCTAGGTGAAGATCCTTTTTGATAATCTCATGACCAAAATCCCTTAACGTGAGTTTTCGTTCCACTG
AGCGTCAGACCCCGTAGAAAAGATCAAAGGATCTTCTTGAGATCCTTTTTTTCTGCGCGTAATCTGCTGC
TTGCAAACAAAAAAACCACCGCTACCAGCGGTGGTTTGTTTGCCGGATCAAGAGCTACCAACTCTTTTTC
CGAAGGTAACTGGCTTCAGCAGAGCGCAGATACCAAATACTGTTCTTCTAGTGTAGCCGTAGTTAGGCCA
CCACTTCAAGAACTCTGTAGCACCGCCTACATACCTCGCTCTGCTAATCCTGTTACCAGTGGCTGCTGCC
AGTGGCGATAAGTCGTGTCTTACCGGGTTGGACTCAAGACGATAGTTACCGGATAAGGCGCAGCGGTCGG
GCTGAACGGGGGGTTCGTGCACACAGCCCAGCTTGGAGCGAACGACCTACACCGAACTGAGATACCTACA
GCGTGAGCTATGAGAAAGCGCCACGCTTCCCGAAGGGAGAAAGGCGGACAGGTATCCGGTAAGCGGCAGG
GTCGGAACAGGAGAGCGCACGAGGGAGCTTCCAGGGGGAAACGCCTGGTATCTTTATAGTCCTGTCGGGT
TTCGCCACCTCTGACTTGAGCGTCGATTTTTGTGATGCTCGTCAGGGGGGCGGAGCCTATGGAAAAACGC
CAGCAACGCGGCCTTTTTACGGTTCCTGGCCTTTTGCTGGCCTTTTGCTCACATGTTCTTTCCTGCGTTA
TCCCCTGATTCTGTGGATAACCGTATTACCGCCATGCAT
