>Addgene plasmid #197495 | SNAPf-mTurquoise2 | depositor partial sequence | sequence record 382714 | SNAPf
GACAAAGACTGCGAAATGAAGCGCACCACCCTGGATAGCCCTCTGGGCAAGCTGGAACTGTCTGGGTGCG
AACAGGGCCTGCACCGTATCATCTTCCTGGGCAAAGGAACATCTGCCGCCGACGCCGTGGAAGTGCCTGC
CCCAGCCGCCGTGCTGGGCGGACCAGAGCCACTGATGCAGGCCACCGCCTGGCTCAACGCCTACTTTCAC
CAGCCTGAGGCCATCGAGGAGTTCCCTGTGCCAGCCCTGCACCACCCAGTGTTCCAGCAGGAGAGCTTTA
CCCGCCAGGTGCTGTGGAAACTGCTGAAAGTGGTGAAGTTCGGAGAGGTCATCAGCTACAGCCACCTGGC
CGCCCTGGCCGGCAATCCCGCCGCCACCGCCGCCGTGAAAACCGCCCTGAGCGGAAATCCCGTGCCCATT
CTGATCCCCTGCCACCGGGTGGTGCAGGGCGACCTGGACGTGGGGGGCTACGAGGGCGGGCTCGCCGTGA
AAGAGTGGCTGCTGGCCCACGAGGGCCACAGACTGGGCAAGCCTGGGCTGGGT
