>Addgene plasmid #197495 | SNAPf-mTurquoise2 | depositor partial sequence | sequence record 382715 | mTurquoise2
GTGAGCAAGGGCGAGGAGCTGTTCACCGGGGTGGTGCCCATCCTGGTCGAGCTGGACGGCGACGTAAACG
GCCACAAGTTCAGCGTGTCCGGCGAGGGCGAGGGCGATGCCACCTACGGCAAGCTGACCCTGAAGTTCAT
CTGCACCACCGGCAAGCTGCCCGTGCCCTGGCCCACCCTCGTGACCACCCTGTCCTGGGGCGTGCAGTGC
TTCGCCCGCTACCCCGACCACATGAAGCAGCACGACTTCTTCAAGTCCGCCATGCCCGAAGGCTACGTCC
AGGAGCGCACCATCTTCTTCAAGGACGACGGCAACTACAAGACCCGCGCCGAGGTGAAGTTCGAGGGCGA
CACCCTGGTGAACCGCATCGAGCTGAAGGGCATCGACTTCAAGGAGGACGGCAACATCCTGGGGCACAAG
CTGGAGTACAACTACTTTAGCGACAACGTCTATATCACCGCCGACAAGCAGAAGAACGGCATCAAGGCCA
ACTTCAAGATCCGCCACAACATCGAGGACGGCGGCGTGCAGCTCGCCGACCACTACCAGCAGAACACCCC
CATCGGCGACGGCCCCGTGCTGCTGCCCGACAACCACTACCTGAGCACCCAGTCCAAGCTGAGCAAAGAC
CCCAACGAGAAGCGCGATCACATGGTCCTGCTGGAGTTCGTGACCGCCGCCGGGATCACTCTCGGCATGG
ACGAGCTGTACAAG
